>Addgene plasmid #52023 | HA-Daxx/pRK5 | addgene full sequence | sequence record 157855 | Addgene next-generation full plasmid sequencing result
AGCGCCCAATACGCAAACCGCCTCTCCCCGCGCGTTGGCCGATTCATTAATGCAGCTGGCACGACAGGTT
TCCCGACTGGAAAGCGGGCAGTGAGCGCAACGCAATTAATGTGAGTTAGCTCACTCATTAGGCACCCCAG
GCTTTACACTTTATGCTTCCGGCTCGTATGTTGTGTGGAATTGTGAGCGGATAACAATTTCACACAGGAA
ACAGCTATGACATGATTACGAATTAATTCGAGCTCGCCCGACATTGATTATTGACTAGTTATTAATAGTA
ATCAATTACGGGGTCATTAGTTCATAGCCCATATATGGAGTTCCGCGTTACATAACTTACGGTAAATGGC
CCGCCTGGCTGACCGCCCAACGACCCCCGCCCATTGACGTCAATAATGACGTATGTTCCCATAGTAACGC
CAATAGGGACTTTCCATTGACGTCAATGGGTGGAGTATTTACGGTAAACTGCCCACTTGGCAGTACATCA
AGTGTATCATATGCCAAGTACGCCCCCTATTGACGTCAATGACGGTAAATGGCCCGCCTGGCATTATGCC
CAGTACATGACCTTATGGGACTTTCCTACTTGGCAGTACATCTACGTATTAGTCATCGCTATTACCATGG
TGATGCGGTTTTGGCAGTACATCAATGGGCGTGGATAGCGGTTTGACTCACGGGGATTTCCAAGTCTCCA
CCCCATTGACGTCAATGGGAGTTTGTTTTGGCACCAAAATCAACGGGACTTTCCAAAATGTCGTAACAAC
TCCGCCCCATTGACGCAAATGGGCGGTAGGCGTGTACGGTGGGAGGTCTATATAAGCAGAGCTCGTTTAG
TGAACCGTCAGATCGCCTGGAGACGCCATCCACGCTGTTTTGACCTCCATAGAAGACACCGGGACCGATC
CAGCCTCCGCGGCCGGGAACGGTGCATTGGAACGCGGATTCCCCGTGCCAAGAGTGACGTAAGTACCGCC
TATAGAGTCTATAGGCCCACCCCCTTGGCTTCGTTAGAACGCGGCTACAATTAATACATAACCTTATGTA
TCATACACATACGATTTAGGTGACACTATAGAATAACATCCACTTTGCCTTTCTCTCCACAGGTGTCCAC
TCCCAGGTCCAACTGCACCTCGGTTCTATCGATTGAATTCACCATGGGATACCCCTACGACGTCCCCGAC
TACGCCGGATCCGCCACCGCTAACAGCATCATCGTGCTGGATGATGATGACGAAGATGAAGCAGCTGCTC
AGCCAGGGCCCTCCCACCCACTCCCCAATGCGGCCTCACCTGGGGCAGAAGCCCCTAGCTCCTCTGAGCC
TCATGGGGCCAGAGGAAGCAGTAGTTCGGGCGGCAAGAAATGCTACAAGCTGGAGAATGAGAAGCTGTTC
GAAGAGTTCCTTGAACTTTGTAAGATGCAGACAGCAGACCACCCTGAGGTGGTCCCATTCCTCTATAACC
GGCAGCAACGTGCCCACTCTCTGTTTTTGGCCTCGGCGGAGTTCTGCAACATCCTCTCTAGGGTCCTGTC
TCGGGCCCGGAGCCGGCCAGCCAAGCTCTATGTCTACATCAATGAGCTCTGCACTGTTCTCAAGGCCCAC
TCAGCCAAAAAGAAGCTGAACTTGGCCCCTGCCGCCACCACCTCCAATGAGCCCTCTGGGAATAACCCTC
CCACACACCTCTCCTTGGACCCCACAAATGCTGAAAACACTGCCTCTCAGTCTCCAAGGACCCGTGGTTC
CCGGCGGCAGATCCAGCGTTTGGAGCAGTTGCTGGCGCTCTATGTGGCAGAGATCCGGCGGCTGCAGGAA
AAGGAGTTGGATCTCTCAGAATTGGATGACCCAGACTCCGCATACCTGCAGGAGGCACGGTTGAAGCGTA
AGCTGATCCGCCTCTTTGGGCGACTATGTGAGCTGAAAGACTGCTCTTCACTGACCGGCCGTGTCATAGA
GCAGCGCATCCCCTACCGTGGCACCCGCTACCCAGAGGTTAACAGGCGCATTGAGCGGCTCATCAACAAG
CCAGGGCCTGATACCTTCCCTGACTATGGGGATGTGCTTCGGGCTGTAGAGAAGGCAGCTGCCCGACACA
GCCTTGGCCTCCCCCGACAGCAGCTCCAGCTCATGGCTCAGGATGCCTTCCGAGATGTGGGCATCAGGTT
ACAGGAGCGACGTCACCTCGATCTCATCTACAACTTTGGCTGCCACCTCACAGATGACTATAGGCCAGGC
GTTGACCCTGCACTATCAGATCCTGTGTTGGCCCGGCGCCTTCGGGAAAACCGGAGTTTGGCCATGAGTC
GGCTGGATGAGGTCATCTCCAAATACGCAATGTTGCAAGACAAAAGTGAGGAGGGCGAGAGAAAAAAGAG
AAGAGCTCGGCTCCAAGGCACCTCTTCCCACTCTGCAGACACCCCCGAAGCCTCCTTGGATTCTGGTGAG
GGCCCTAGTGGAATGGCATCCCAGGGGTGCCCTTCTGCCTCCAGAGCTGAGACAGATGACGAAGACGATG
AGGAGAGTGATGAGGAAGAGGAGGAGGAGGAGGAAGAAGAAGAGGAGGAGGCCACAGATTCTGAAGAGGA
GGAGGATCTGGAACAGATGCAGGAGGGTCAGGAGGATGATGAAGAGGAGGACGAAGAGGAAGAAGCAGCA
GCAGGTAAAGATGGAGACAAGAGCCCCATGTCCTCACTACAGATCTCCAATGAAAAGAACCTGGAACCTG
GCAAACAGATCAGCAGATCTTCAGGGGAGCAGCAAAACAAAGGACGCATAGTGTCACCATCGTTACTGTC
AGAAGAACCCCTGGCCCCCTCCAGCATAGATGCTGAAAGCAATGGAGAACAGCCTGAGGAGCTGACCCTG
GAGGAAGAAAGCCCTGTGTCTCAGCTCTTTGAGCTAGAGATTGAAGCTTTGCCCCTGGATACCCCTTCCT
CTGTGGAGACGGACATTTCCTCTTCCAGGAAGCAATCAGAGGAGCCCTTCACCACTGTCTTAGAGAATGG
AGCAGGCATGGTCTCTTCTACTTCCTTCAATGGAGGCGTCTCTCCTCACAACTGGGGAGATTCTGGTCCC
CCCTGCAAAAAATCTCGGAAGGAGAAGAAGCAAACAGGATCAGGGCCATTAGGAAACAGCTATGTGGAAA
GGCAAAGGTCAGTGCATGAGAAGAATGGGAAAAAGATATGTACCCTGCCCAGCCCACCTTCCCCCTTGGC
TTCCTTGGCCCCAGTTGCTGATTCCTCCACGAGGGTGGACTCTCCCAGCCATGGCCTGGTGACCAGCTCC
CTCTGCATCCCTTCTCCAGCCCGGCTGTCCCAAACCCCCCATTCACAGCCTCCTCGGCCTGGTACTTGCA
AGACAAGTGTGGCCACACAATGCGATCCAGAAGAGATCATCGTGCTTTCAGACTCTGATTAGGTCGACCT
GCAGAAGCTTGGCCGCCATGGCCCAACTTGTTTATTGCAGCTTATAATGGTTACAAATAAAGCAATAGCA
TCACAAATTTCACAAATAAAGCATTTTTTTCACTGCATTCTAGTTGTGGTTTGTCCAAACTCATCAATGT
ATCTTATCATGTCTGGATCGGGAATTAATTCGGCGCAGCACCATGGCCTGAAATAACCTCTGAAAGAGGA
ACTTGGTTAGGTACCTTCTGAGGCGGAAAGAACCAGCTGTGGAATGTGTGTCAGTTAGGGTGTGGAAAGT
CCCCAGGCTCCCCAGCAGGCAGAAGTATGCAAAGCATGCATCTCAATTAGTCAGCAACCAGGTGTGGAAA
GTCCCCAGGCTCCCCAGCAGGCAGAAGTATGCAAAGCATGCATCTCAATTAGTCAGCAACCATAGTCCCG
CCCCTAACTCCGCCCATCCCGCCCCTAACTCCGCCCAGTTCCGCCCATTCTCCGCCCCATGGCTGACTAA
TTTTTTTTATTTATGCAGAGGCCGAGGCCGCCTCGGCCTCTGAGCTATTCCAGAAGTAGTGAGGAGGCTT
TTTTGGAGGCCTAGGCTTTTGCAAAAAGCTGTTAACAGCTTGGCACTGGCCGTCGTTTTACAACGTCGTG
ACTGGGAAAACCCTGGCGTTACCCAACTTAATCGCCTTGCAGCACATCCCCCTTTCGCCAGCTGGCGTAA
TAGCGAAGAGGCCCGCACCGATCGCCCTTCCCAACAGTTGCGCAGCCTGAATGGCGAATGGCGCCTGATG
CGGTATTTTCTCCTTACGCATCTGTGCGGTATTTCACACCGCATA
[142 nt withheld, positions 4246-4387]
C
[141 nt withheld, positions 4389-4529]
CCTTTGACGTTGGAGTCCACGTTCTTT
[37 nt withheld, positions 4557-4593]
ACCCTATCTCGGGCTATTCTTTTGATTTATAAGGGATTTTGCCGATTTCGGCCTATTGGTTAAAAAATGA
GCTGATTTAACAAAAATTTAACGCGAATTTTAACAAAATATTAACGTTTACAATTTTATGGTGCACTCTC
AGTACAATCTGCTCTGATGCCGCATAGTTAAGCCAGCCCCGACACCCGCCAACACCCGCTGACGCGCCCT
GACGGGCTTGTCTGCTCCCGGCATCCGCTTACAGACAAGCTGTGACCGTCTCCGGGAGCTGCATGTGTCA
GAGGTTTTCACCGTCATCACCGAAACGCGCGAGACGAAAGGGCCTCGTGATACGCCTATTTTTATAGGTT
AATGTCATGATAATAATGGTTTCTTAGACGTCAGGTGGCACTTTTCGGGGAAATGTGCGCGGAACCCCTA
TTTGTTTATTTTTCTAAATACATTCAAATATGTATCCGCTCATGAGACAATAACCCTGATAAATGCTTCA
ATAATATTGAAAAAGGAAGAGTATGAGTATTCAACATTTCCGTGTCGCCCTTATTCCCTTTTTTGCGGCA
TTTTGCCTTCCTGTTTTTGCTCACCCAGAAACGCTGGTGAAAGTAAAAGATGCTGAAGATCAGTTGGGTG
CACGAGTGGGTTACATCGAACTGGATCTCAACAGCGGTAAGATCCTTGAGAGTTTTCGCCCCGAAGAACG
TTTTCCAATGATGAGCACTTTTAAAGTTCTGCTATGTGGCGCGGTATTATCCCGTATTGACGCCGGGCAA
GAGCAACTCGGTCGCCGCATACACTATTCTCAGAATGACTTGGTTGAGTACTCACCAGTCACAGAAAAGC
ATCTTACGGATGGCATGACAGTAAGAGAATTATGCAGTGCTGCCATAACCATGAGTGATAACACTGCGGC
CAACTTACTTCTGACAACGATCGGAGGACCGAAGGAGCTAACCGCTTTTTTGCACAACATGGGGGATCAT
GTAACTCGCCTTGATCGTTGGGAACCGGAGCTGAATGAAGCCATACCAAACGACGAGCGTGACACCACGA
TGCCTGTAGCAATGGCAACAACGTTGCGCAAACTATTAACTGGCGAACTACTTACTCTAGCTTCCCGGCA
ACAATTAATAGACTGGATGGAGGCGGATAAAGTTGCAGGACCACTTCTGCGCTCGGCCCTTCCGGCTGGC
TGGTTTATTGCTGATAAATCTGGAGCCGGTGAGCGTGGGTCTCGCGGTATCATTGCAGCACTGGGGCCAG
ATGGTAAGCCCTCCCGTATCGTAGTTATCTACACGACGGGGAGTCAGGCAACTATGGATGAACGAAATAG
ACAGATCGCTGAGATAGGTGCCTCACTGATTAAGCATTGGTAACTGTCAGACCAAGTTTACTCATATATA
CTTTAGATTGATTTAAAACTTCATTTTTAATTTAAAAGGATCTAGGTGAAGATCCTTTTTGATAATCTCA
TGACCAAAATCCCTTAACGTGAGTTTTCGTTCCACTGAGCGTCAGACCCCGTAGAAAAGATCAAAGGATC
TTCTTGAGATCCTTTTTTTCTGCGCGTAATCTGCTGCTTGCAAACAAAAAAACCACCGCTACCAGCGGTG
GTTTGTTTGCCGGATCAAGAGCTACCAACTCTTTTTCCGAAGGTAACTGGCTTCAGCAGAGCGCAGATAC
CAAATACTGTTCTTCTAGTGTAGCCGTAGTTAGGCCACCACTTCAAGAACTCTGTAGCACCGCCTACATA
CCTCGCTCTGCTAATCCTGTTACCAGTGGCTGCTGCCAGTGGCGATAAGTCGTGTCTTACCGGGTTGGAC
TCAAGACGATAGTTACCGGATAAGGCGCAGCGGTCGGGCTGAACGGGGGGTTCGTGCACACAGCCCAGCT
TGGAGCGAACGACCTACACCGAACTGAGATACCTACAGCGTGAGCTATGAGAAAGCGCCACGCTTCCCGA
AGGGAGAAAGGCGGACAGGTATCCGGTAAGCGGCAGGGTCGGAACAGGAGAGCGCACGAGGGAGCTTCCA
GGGGGAAACGCCTGGTATCTTTATAGTCCTGTCGGGTTTCGCCACCTCTGACTTGAGCGTCGATTTTTGT
GATGCTCGTCAGGGGGGCGGAGCCTATGGAAAAACGCCAGCAACGCGGCCTTTTTACGGTTCCTGGCCTT
TTGCTGGCCTTTTGCTCACATGTTCTTTCCTGCGTTATCCCCTGATTCTGTGGATAACCGTATTACCGCC
TTTGAGTGAGCTGATACCGCTCGCCGCAGCCGAACGACCGAGCGCAGCGAGTCAGTGAGCGAGGAAGCGG
AAG
Features (pLannotate 1.2.2; 20 found; start..end, strand, type, name):
      2..94      +  CDS            lacI (fragment): lac repressor; lacI; The lac repressor binds to the lac operator to inhibit transcription in E. coli. This inhibition can be relieved by adding lactose or isopropyl-β-D-thiogalactopyranoside (IPTG).
    107..128     +  protein_bind   CAP binding site: CAP binding activates transcription in the presence of cAMP. E. coli catabolite activator protein
    143..173     +  promoter       lac promoter: promoter for the E. coli lac operon
    181..197     +  protein_bind   lac operator: The lac repressor binds to the lac operator to inhibit transcription in E. coli. This inhibition can be relieved by adding lactose or isopropyl-β-D-thiogalactopyranoside (IPTG). lac repressor encoded by lacI
    250..629     +  enhancer       CMV enhancer: human cytomegalovirus immediate early enhancer
    630..833     +  promoter       CMV promoter: human cytomegalovirus (CMV) immediate early promoter
    969..1012    +  intron         CMV intron (fragment): modified intron A from human cytomegalovirus
   1064..1082    +  promoter       SP6 promoter: promoter for bacteriophage SP6 RNA polymerase
   1086..1123    +  CDS            IgH signal sequence (fragment): signal sequence from the mouse immunoglobulin heavy chain variable region
   1203..3419    +  CDS            DAXX: DAXX_HUMAN - Also known as BING2, DAP6. Experimental evidence at protein level: Swiss-Prot protein existence level 1. Transcription corepressor known to repress transcriptional potential of several sumoylated transcription factors. Down-regulates basal and activated transcription. Its transcription repressor activity is modulated by recruiting it to subnuclear compartments like the nucleolus or PML/POD/ND10 nuclear bodies through interactions with MCSR1 and PML, respectively. Seems to regulate transcription in PML/POD/ND10 nuclear bodies together with PML and may influence TNFRSF6-dependent ap
   3455..3589    +  polyA_signal   SV40 poly(A) signal: SV40 polyadenylation signal
   3658..4015    +  promoter       SV40 promoter: SV40 enhancer and early promoter
   4034..4188    +  CDS            lacZα (fragment): LacZα fragment of β-galactosidase; lacZ fragment
   4194..4245    -  misc_feature   bom (fragment): basis of mobility region from pBR322
   4264..4644    +  rep_origin     M13 ori (sequence partly withheld): M13 bacteriophage origin of replication; arrow indicates direction of (+) strand synthesis
   4720..4769    -  misc_feature   bom (fragment): basis of mobility region from pBR322
   4871..4906    -  CDS            rop (fragment): Rop protein, which maintains plasmids at low copy number; rop
   5001..5105    +  promoter       AmpR promoter: bla
   5106..5966    +  CDS            AmpR: β-lactamase; bla; confers resistance to ampicillin, carbenicillin, and related antibiotics
   6137..6725    +  rep_origin     ori: high-copy-number ColE1/pMB1/pBR322/pUC origin of replication
