[The description below was written by a language model from this plasmid's Addgene catalogue record and pLannotate feature annotations shown in this document.]
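Description:
HA-Daxx/pRK5 is a mammalian expression plasmid of about 6.9 kb, built on the pRK5 backbone, that drives production of human DAXX (death-domain associated protein) carrying an N-terminal HA epitope tag. It is propagated in E. coli through a high-copy ColE1/pUC-type origin and selected with ampicillin via the β-lactamase gene under its own promoter. An M13 phage origin is also annotated, which in principle permits single-stranded DNA production. The table also lists small remnants of lacI, lacZα, bom and rop, along with a lac promoter/operator region. These are backbone leftovers rather than functional units.

The expression cassette consists of the human cytomegalovirus immediate-early enhancer and promoter, followed by a fragment of modified CMV intron A and an SP6 promoter that could be used for in vitro transcription of the insert. A short match to an immunoglobulin heavy-chain signal sequence is annotated just upstream of the coding region. It is only a fragment, and the record gives no indication that it is translated as part of the product. The DAXX open reading frame follows and is terminated by an SV40 polyadenylation signal. The HA tag is listed in the catalogue entry but was not called as a separate feature, so its exact position is not shown. An SV40 enhancer/early promoter region lies downstream of the cassette, and no mammalian selection marker is annotated, so the plasmid is suited mainly to transient transfection.

DAXX is a transcriptional corepressor associated with PML nuclear bodies. The tagged protein can be detected or immunoprecipitated with anti-HA antibodies, and the associated publication concerns ATM-mediated phosphorylation of Daxx in p53 activation after DNA damage.
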