Addgene plasmid #52023: HA-Daxx/pRK5
Purpose: Expresses HA-Daxx in mammalian cells
Depositing lab: Xiaolu Yang. Depositing organization: University of Pennsylvania. Publication: Phosphorylation of Daxx by ATM contributes to DNA damage-induced p53 activation. Tang J, Agrawal T, Cheng Q, Qu L, Brewer MD, Chen J, Yang X. PLoS One. 2013;8(2):e55813. doi: 10.1371/journal.pone.0055813. Epub 2013 Feb 6. PubMed 23405218.
Backbone
  Vector backbone: pRK5
  Vector type: Mammalian Expression
Growth in bacteria
  Bacterial resistance: Ampicillin, 100 μg/mL
  Growth temperature: 37°C
  Growth strain: DH5alpha
  Copy number: Unknown
Gene/Insert
  Gene/Insert name: HA-Daxx (alt name: death-domain associated protein)
  Species: H. sapiens (human)
  Entrez Gene: DAXX (a.k.a. BING2, DAP6, EAP1, SMIM40)
  Promoter: CMV
  Tag / fusion protein: HA (N terminal on insert)
  Cloning method: Unknown
  Sequencing primers: 5′ CMV-F; 3′ SV40pA-R
Terms and licenses: Academic/Nonprofit Terms; Industry Terms: Not Available to Industry
How to cite: HA-Daxx/pRK5 was a gift from Xiaolu Yang (Addgene plasmid # 52023 ; http://n2t.net/addgene:52023 ; RRID:Addgene_52023)
