>Addgene plasmid #52023 | HA-Daxx/pRK5 | addgene partial sequence | sequence record 81657 | CMV-F 5'-CGCAAATGGGCGGTAGGCGTG-3'
GTGAACCGTCAGATCGCCTGGAGACGCCATCCACGCTGTTTTGACCTCCATAGAAGACACCGGGACCGAT
CCAGCCTCCGCGGCCGGGAACGGTGCATTGGAACGCGGATTCCCCGTGCCAAGAGTGACGTAAGTACCGC
CTATAGAGTCTATAGGCCCACCCCCTTGGCTTCGTTAGAACGCGGCTACAATTAATACATAACCTTATGT
ATCATACACATACGATTTAGGTGACACTATAGAATAACATCCACTTTGCCTTTCTCTCCACAGGTGTCCA
CTCCCAGGTCCAACTGCACCTCGGTTCTATCGATTGAATTCACCATGGGATACCCCTACGACGTCCCCGA
CTACGCCGGATCCGCCACCGCTAACAGCATCATCGTGCTGGATGATGATGACGAAGATGAAGCAGCTGCT
CAGCCAGGGCCCTCCCACCCACTCCCCAATGCGGCCTCACCTGGGGCAGAAGCCCCTAGCTCCTCTGAGC
CTCATGGGGCCAGAGGAAGCAGTAGTTCGGGCGGCAAGAAATGCTACAAGCTGGAGAATGAGAAGCTGTT
CGAAGAGTTCCTTGAACTTTGTAAGATGCAGACAGCAGACCACCCTGAGGTGGTCCCATTCCTCTATAAC
CGGCAGCAACGTGCCCACTCTCTGTTTTTGGCCTCGGCGGAGTTCTGCAACATCCTCTCTAGGGTCCTGT
CTCGGGCCCGGAGCCGGCCAGCCAAGCTCTATGTCTACATCAATGAGCTCTGCACTGTTCTCAAGGCCCA
CTCAGCCAAAAAGAAGCTGAACTTGGCCCCTGCCGCCACCACCTCCAATGAGCCCTCTGGGAATAACCCT
CCCACACACCTCTCCTTGGACCCCACAAATGCTGAAAACACTGCCTCTCAGTCTCCAAGGACC
