>Addgene plasmid #52023 | HA-Daxx/pRK5 | addgene partial sequence | sequence record 81676 | SV40pA-R 5'-GAAATTTGTGATGCTATTGC-3'
AGTTGGGCCATGGCGGCCAAGCTTCTGCAGGTCGACCTAATCAGAGTCTGAAAGCACGATGATCTCTTCT
GGATCGCATTGTGTGGCCACACTTGTCTTGCAAGTACCAGGCCGAGGAGGCTGTGAATGGGGGGTTTGGG
ACAGCCGGGCTGGAGAAGGGATGCAGAGGGAGCTGGTCACCAGGCCATGGCTGGGAGAGTCCACCCTCGT
GGAGGAATCAGCAACTGGGGCCAAGGAAGCCAAGGGGGAAGGTGGGCTGGGCAGGGTACATATCTTTTTC
CCATTCTTCTCATGCACTGACCTTTGCCTTTCCACATAGCTGTTTCCTAATGGCCCTGATCCTGTTTGCT
TCTTCTCCTTCCGAGATTTTTTGCAGGGGGGACCAGAATCTCCCCAGTTGTGAGGAGAGACGCCTCCATT
GAAGGAAGTAGAAGAGACCATGCCTGCTCCATTCTCTAAGACAGTGGTGAAGGGCTCCTCTGATTGCTTC
CTGGAAGAGGAAATGTCCGTCTCCACAGAGGAAGGGGTATCCAGGGGCAAAGCTTCAATCTCTAGCTCAA
AGAGCTGAGACACAGGGCTTTCTTCCTCCAGGGTCAGCTCCTCAGGCTGTTCTCCATTGCTTTCAGCATC
TATGCTGGAGGGGGCCAGGGGTTCTTCTGACAGTAACGATGGTGACACTATGCGTCCTTTGTTTTGCTGC
TCCCCTGAAGATCTGCTGATCTGTTTGCCAGGTTCCAGGTTCTTTTCATTGGAGATCTGTAGTGAGGACA
TGGGGCTCTTGTCTCCATCTTTACCTGCTGCTGCTTCTTCCTCTTCGTCCTCCTCTTCATCATCCTCCTG
ACCCTCCTGCATCTGTTCCAGATCCTCCTCCTCTTCAGAATCTGTGGCCTCCTCCTCTTCTTCTTCCTCC
TCCTCCTCCTCTTCCTCATCACTCTCCTCATCGTCTTCGTCATCTGTCTCAGCTCTGGA
